>Addgene plasmid #207907 | pAM768 | addgene full sequence | sequence record 413915 | Addgene NGS Result
GACGAAAGGGCCTCGTGATACGCCTATTTTTATAGGTTAATGTCATGATAATAATGGTTTCTTAGACGTC
AGGTGGCACTTTTCGGGGAAATGTGCGCGGAACCCCTATTTGTTTATTTTTCTAAATACATTCAAATATG
TATCCGCTCATGAGACAATAACCCTGATAAATGCTTCAATAATATTGAAAAAGGAAGAGTATGAGTATTC
AACATTTCCGTGTCGCCCTTATTCCCTTTTTTGCGGCATTTTGCCTTCCTGTTTTTGCTCACCCAGAAAC
GCTGGTGAAAGTAAAAGATGCTGAAGATCAGTTGGGTGCACGAGTGGGTTACATCGAACTGGATCTCAAC
AGCGGTAAGATCCTTGAGAGTTTTCGCCCCGAAGAACGTTTTCCAATGATGAGCACTTTTAAAGTTCTGC
TATGTGGCGCGGTATTATCCCGTATTGACGCCGGGCAAGAGCAACTCGGTCGCCGCATACACTATTCTCA
GAATGACTTGGTTGAGTACTCACCAGTCACAGAAAAGCATCTTACGGATGGCATGACAGTAAGAGAATTA
TGCAGTGCTGCCATAACCATGAGTGATAACACTGCGGCCAACTTACTTCTGACAACGATCGGAGGACCGA
AGGAGCTAACCGCTTTTTTGCACAACATGGGGGATCATGTAACTCGCCTTGATCGTTGGGAACCGGAGCT
GAATGAAGCCATACCAAACGACGAGCGTGACACCACGATGCCTGTAGCAATGGCAACAACGTTGCGCAAA
CTATTAACTGGCGAACTACTTACTCTAGCTTCCCGGCAACAATTAATAGACTGGATGGAGGCGGATAAAG
TTGCAGGACCACTTCTGCGCTCGGCCCTTCCGGCTGGCTGGTTTATTGCTGATAAATCTGGAGCCGGTGA
GCGTGGCTCTCGAGGTATCATTGCAGCACTGGGGCCAGATGGTAAGCCCTCCCGTATCGTAGTTATCTAC
ACGACGGGGAGTCAGGCAACTATGGATGAACGAAATAGACAGATCGCTGAGATAGGTGCCTCACTGATTA
AGCATTGGTAACTGTCAGACCAAGTTTACTCATATATACTTTAGATTGATTTAAAACTTCATTTTTAATT
TAAAAGGATCTAGGTGAAGATCCTTTTTGATAATCTCATGACCAAAATCCCTTAACGTGAGTTTTCGTTC
CACTGAGCGTCAGACCCCGTAGAAAAGATCAAAGGATCTTCTTGAGATCCTTTTTTTCTGCGCGTAATCT
GCTGCTTGCAAACAAAAAAACCACCGCTACCAGCGGTGGTTTGTTTGCCGGATCAAGAGCTACCAACTCT
TTTTCCGAAGGTAACTGGCTTCAGCAGAGCGCAGATACCAAATACTGTTCTTCTAGTGTAGCCGTAGTTA
GGCCACCACTTCAAGAACTCTGTAGCACCGCCTACATACCTCGCTCTGCTAATCCTGTTACCAGTGGCTG
CTGCCAGTGGCGATAAGTCGTGTCTTACCGGGTTGGACTCAAGACGATAGTTACCGGATAAGGCGCAGCG
GTCGGGCTGAACGGGGGGTTCGTGCACACAGCCCAGCTTGGAGCGAACGACCTACACCGAACTGAGATAC
CTACAGCGTGAGCTATGAGAAAGCGCCACGCTTCCCGAAGGGAGAAAGGCGGACAGGTATCCGGTAAGCG
GCAGGGTCGGAACAGGAGAGCGCACGAGGGAGCTTCCAGGGGGAAACGCCTGGTATCTTTATAGTCCTGT
CGGGTTTCGCCACCTCTGACTTGAGCGTCGATTTTTGTGATGCTCGTCAGGGGGGCGGAGCCTATGGAAA
AACGCCAGCAACGCGGCCTTTTTACGGTTCCTGGCCTTTTGCTGGCCTTTTGCTCACATGTTCTTTCCTG
CGTTATCCCCTGATTCTGTGGATAACCGTATTACCGCCTTTGAGTGAGCTGATACCGCTCGCCGCAGCCG
AACGACCGAGCGCAGCGAGTCAGTGAGCGAGGAAGCGGAAGAGCGCCCAATACGCAAACCGCCTCTCCCC
GCGCGTTGGCCGATTCATTAATGCAGCTGGCACGACAGGTTTCCCGACTGGAAAGCGGGCAGTGAGCGCA
ACGCAATTAATGTGAGTTAGCTCACTCATTAGGCACCCCAGGCTTTACACTTTATGCTTCCGGCTCGTAT
GTTGTGTGGAATTGTGAGCGGATAACAATTTCACACGAGCTATTTAGGTGACACTATAGAAGTGAAGCTT
GGTCTCACCATTATGATTGTACGCTATTCAGACTATGAGACCGAATTCTCGCCCTATAGTGAGTCGTATT
ACCTGGCCGTCGTTTTACAACGTCGTGACTGGGAAAACCCTGGCGTTACCCAACTTAATCGCCTTGCAGC
ACATCCCCCTTTCGCCAGCTGGCGTAATAGCGAAGAGGCCCGCACCGATCGCCCTTCCCAACAGTTGCGC
AGCCTGAATGGCGAATGGCGCCTGATGCGGTATTTTCTCCTTACGCATCTGTGCGGTATTTCACACCGCA
TATGGTGCACTCTCAGTACAATCTGCTCTGATGCCGCATAGTTAAGCCAGCCCCGACACCCGCCAACACC
CGCTGACGCGCCCTGACGGGCTTGTCTGCTCCCGGCATCCGCTTACAGACAAGCTGTGACCGTCTCCGGG
AGCTGCATGTGTCAGAGGTTTTCACCGTCATCACCGAAACGCGCGA
Features (pLannotate 1.2.2; 12 found; start..end, strand, type, name):
     96..200     +  promoter       AmpR promoter: bla
    201..1061    +  CDS            AmpR: β-lactamase; bla; confers resistance to ampicillin, carbenicillin, and related antibiotics
   1232..1820    +  rep_origin     ori: high-copy-number ColE1/pMB1/pBR322/pUC origin of replication
   2003..2095    +  CDS            lacI (fragment): lac repressor; lacI; The lac repressor binds to the lac operator to inhibit transcription in E. coli. This inhibition can be relieved by adding lactose or isopropyl-β-D-thiogalactopyranoside (IPTG).
   2108..2129    +  protein_bind   CAP binding site: CAP binding activates transcription in the presence of cAMP. E. coli catabolite activator protein
   2144..2174    +  promoter       lac promoter: promoter for the E. coli lac operon
   2182..2198    +  protein_bind   lac operator: The lac repressor binds to the lac operator to inhibit transcription in E. coli. This inhibition can be relieved by adding lactose or isopropyl-β-D-thiogalactopyranoside (IPTG). lac repressor encoded by lacI
   2212..2230    +  promoter       SP6 promoter: promoter for bacteriophage SP6 RNA polymerase
   2293..2311    -  promoter       T7 promoter: promoter for bacteriophage T7 RNA polymerase
   2313..2465    +  CDS            lacZα (fragment): LacZα fragment of β-galactosidase; lacZ fragment
   2471..2570    -  misc_feature   bom (fragment): basis of mobility region from pBR322
   2672..1       -  CDS            rop (fragment) (across the origin): Rop protein, which maintains plasmids at low copy number; rop
