[The description below was written by a language model from this plasmid's Addgene catalogue record and pLannotate feature annotations shown in this document.]
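Description:
pAM768 is a small (about 2.7 kb) pUC19-derived entry plasmid from the GreenGate 2.0 toolkit, an extension of the GreenGate Golden Gate-style system for assembling plant transcriptional units and stacking them. It is catalogued as a synthetic biology vector and serves as the Level 0 plasmid for the "E2" module position, which is defined by the four-nucleotide assembly overhangs CCAT at the 5′ end and ACTA at the 3′ end. The recorded insert is only a synthetic 20-nucleotide dummy sequence. The plasmid therefore seems to act as a placeholder or empty entry module for this position, not as a carrier of a functional part, though the record does not say how the dummy is meant to be used or replaced. The cloning sites used to build it are listed as unknown.

The plasmid is propagated in E. coli using a high-copy ColE1/pUC-type origin of replication. Selection is with ampicillin, through the bla β-lactamase gene driven by its native promoter. The remaining annotated features are typical cloning-vector remnants. A CAP binding site, lac promoter and lac operator lie upstream of the cloning region, which is bracketed by convergent SP6 and T7 phage promoters separated by a short interval where the dummy module presumably sits. A partial lacZα fragment follows this region. Short fragments of lacI, bom and rop are also detected; these are residual backbone sequences rather than functional elements. The dummy insert and its flanking type IIS recognition sites are not annotated in the feature table. No plant promoter, coding sequence, terminator or plant selection marker is present, in keeping with its role as a bacterial-only module donor for downstream GreenGate assemblies.
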