Addgene plasmid #207907: pAM768
Purpose: Level 0 for E2 module (5' CCAT-3' ACTA)
Depositing lab: Alexis Maizel. Depositing organization: Universitaet Heidelberg. Publication: GreenGate 2.0: Backwards compatible addons for assembly of complex transcriptional units and their stacking with GreenGate. Piepers M, Erbstein K, Reyes-Hernandez J, Song C, Tessi T, Petrasiunaite V, Faerber N, Distel K, Maizel A. PLoS One. 2023 Sep 8;18(9):e0290097. doi: 10.1371/journal.pone.0290097. eCollection 2023. PubMed 37682951.
Backbone
  Vector backbone: pUC19
  Vector type: Synthetic Biology
Growth in bacteria
  Bacterial resistance: Ampicillin, 100 μg/mL
  Growth temperature: 37°C
  Growth strain: DH5alpha
  Copy number: High Copy
Gene/Insert
  Gene/Insert name: dummy 20nt sequence
  Species: Synthetic
  Cloning method: Restriction Enzyme; 5′ cloning site Unknown (unknown if destroyed)
Terms and licenses: Academic/Nonprofit Terms; Industry Terms: Not Available to Industry
How to cite: pAM768 was a gift from Alexis Maizel (Addgene plasmid # 207907 ; http://n2t.net/addgene:207907 ; RRID:Addgene_207907)
